Addgene plasmid #51849: pGL3-PIM2mut1
Purpose: promoter region of PIM2 lacking the forkhead binding site #2
Depositing lab: Gerardo Ferbeyre. Depositing organization: University of Montreal. Publication: CHES1/FOXN3 regulates cell proliferation by repressing PIM2 and protein biosynthesis. Huot G, Vernier M, Bourdeau V, Doucet L, Saint-Germain E, Gaumont-Leclerc MF, Moro A, Ferbeyre G. Mol Biol Cell. 2014 Mar;25(5):554-65. doi: 10.1091/mbc.E13-02-0110. Epub 2014 Jan 8. PubMed 24403608.
Backbone
  Vector backbone: pGL3
  Vector type: Luciferase ; reporter vector
Growth in bacteria
  Bacterial resistance: Ampicillin, 100 μg/mL
  Growth temperature: 37°C
  Growth strain: Top10
  Copy number: Unknown
Gene/Insert
  Gene/Insert name: PIM2
  Species: H. sapiens (human)
  Entrez Gene: PIM2
Terms and licenses: Academic/Nonprofit Terms; Industry Terms: Not Available to Industry
How to cite: pGL3-PIM2mut1 was a gift from Gerardo Ferbeyre (Addgene plasmid # 51849 ; http://n2t.net/addgene:51849 ; RRID:Addgene_51849)
