[The description below was written by a language model from this plasmid's Addgene catalogue record.]
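Description:
pGL3-PIM2mut1 is a luciferase reporter plasmid built on the pGL3 backbone, a family of vectors in which a candidate regulatory sequence is placed upstream of a firefly luciferase coding sequence so that light output after transfection into cultured cells reflects the transcriptional activity of that sequence. The plasmid is propagated in E. coli under ampicillin selection. The record gives no feature table, so it does not state which pGL3 variant was used, the origin of replication, the copy number, or the exact cloning sites.

The insert is a promoter region of the human PIM2 gene, which encodes a serine/threonine kinase associated with cell survival and proliferation. In this version the promoter has been altered so that it lacks the forkhead binding site designated #2. The boundaries and length of the promoter fragment, and whether the site was removed by deletion or by point mutation, are not recorded.

Going by the title of the associated study, the construct belongs to work showing that the forkhead factor CHES1/FOXN3 represses PIM2. A mutant reporter of this kind is typically compared with the corresponding wild-type PIM2 promoter reporter, and with other binding-site mutants, to test whether a given forkhead site is needed for repression or regulation of promoter activity by the transcription factor. Loss or weakening of the response to the factor in the mutant would implicate that site as a functional regulatory element.
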