>Addgene plasmid #51849 | pGL3-PIM2mut1 | addgene partial sequence | sequence record 91903 | RVprimer3 5'-CTAGCAAAATAGGCTGTCCC-3'
TTTCTCTATCGATAGGTACCGAGCTCCACTCACCAGGCAATGCTGCCTTTGACCAATGCACACCCGTGGC
GTTGATGGTAGGGGTTCCCCCTCCCTGGCTACCAGATATTTCCAGGGCCCTGGCCTCAGCTTTCCAGTGA
AGGCCGCCAGTCGCCTGGAGGACTCCGGTGAAGGAGTCCGACAAGCACCTTTCGAGACGGAGTCTTGGAT
AGCCACAAGCGCGAATTCTTAGAAGCCCGACCTGGCGCTATCTCTGTGCTAATATCCAGGCAGCGGCGGC
AAACCAACTTCCCAGGAAAGGATACTGCGCAGTTATTTTTTAAGTGTAAATACACACACACACCGCCACC
ACTACCAACAACAACCCCGCGCAACAACCAAAACAAGCGCGGTGCTGCAAAGGGATTCCCAGAACCGGTT
TCCTCTTGGTGTGAGCCCCACCTCAAGCCCCCTCATTTACATGCAGGCCCCGCCTCCTCGGAAGAACCGA
GCAAGGGGGCCCTTGAAACGATGAGGGTGGTATGCAAATAAGAACTGGCTCCGATTGGCTGTGGTACAGC
AGGTGCTCGAGATCTGCGATCTGCATCTCAATTAGTCAGC
