>Addgene plasmid #51849 | pGL3-PIM2mut1 | addgene partial sequence | sequence record 91938 | LucNRev 5'-CCTTATGCAGTTGCTCTCC-3'
GGCCTTTCTTTATGTTTTTGGCGTCTTCCATGGTGGCTTTACCAACAGTACCGGAATGCCAAGCTTTTTG
CAAAAGCCTAGGCCTCCAAAAAAGCCTCCTCACTACTTCTGGAATAGCTCAGAGGCCGAGGCGGCCTCGG
CCTCTGCATAAATAAAAAAAATTAGTCAGCGATGGGGCGGAGAATGGGCGGAACTGGGCGGAGTTAGGGG
CGGGATGGGCGGAGTTAGGGGCGGGACTATGGTTGCTGACTAATTGAGATGCAGATCGCAGATCTCGAGC
ACCTGCTGTACCACAGCCAATCGGAGCCAGTTCTTATTTGCATACCACCCTCATCGTTTCAAGGGCCCCC
TTGCTCGGTTCTTCCGAGGAGGCGGGGCCTGCATGTAAATGAGGGGGCTTGAGGTGGGGCTCACACCAAG
AGGAAACCGGTTCTGGGAATCCCTTTGCAGCACCGCGCTTGTTTTGGTTGTTGCGCGGGGTTGTTGTTGG
TAGTGGTGGCGGTGTGTGTGTGTATTTACACTTAAAAAATAACTGCGCAGTATCCTTTCCTGGGAAGTTG
GTTTGCCGCCGCTGCCTGGATATTAGCACAGAGATAGCGCCAGG
